>Addgene plasmid #100387 | pCMV_mEm_4GS_LF82_787 | addgene full sequence | sequence record 209722 | Addgene NGS Result
GTAAAACGACGGCCAGTGAGTTCGAGCTTGCATGCCTGCAGGTCGTTACATAACTTACGGTAAATGGCCC
GCCTGGCTGACCGCCCAACGACCCCCGCCCATTGACGTCAATAATGACGTATGTTCCCATAGTAACGCCA
ATAGGGACTTTCCATTGACGTCAATGGGTGGAGTATTTACGGTAAACTGCCCACTTGGCAGTACATCAAG
TGTATCATATGCCAAGTACGCCCCCTATTGACGTCAATGACGGTAAATGGCCCGCCTGGCATTATGCCCA
GTACATGACCTTATGGGACTTTCCTACTTGGCAGTACATCTACGTATTAGTCATCGCTATTACCATGGTG
ATGCGGTTTTGGCAGTACATCAATGGGCGTGGATAGCGGTTTGACTCACGGGGATTTCCAAGTCTCCACC
CCATTGACGTCAATGGGAGTTTGTTTTGGCACCAAAATCAACGGGACTTTCCAAAATGTCGTAACAACTC
CGCCCCATTGACGCAAATGGGCGGTAGGCGTGTACGGTGGGAGGTCTATATAAGCAGAGCTCGTTTAGTG
AACCGTCAGATCGCCTGGAGACGCCATCCACGCTGTTTTGACCTCCATAGAAGACACCGGGACCGATCCA
GCCTCCGGACTCTAGAGGATCCGGTACTAGAGGAACTGAAAAACCAGAAAGTTAACTGGTAAGTTTAGTC
TTTTTGTCTTTTATTTCAGGTCCCGGATCCGGTGGTGGTGCAAATCAAAGAACTGCTCCTCAGTGGATGT
TGCCTTTACTTCTAGGCCTGTACGGAAGTGTTACTTCTGCTCTAAAAGCTGCGGAATTGTACCCGCGGGC
CCACCATGGTGAGCAAGGGCGAGGAGCTGTTCACCGGGGTGGTGCCCATCCTGGTCGAGCTGGACGGCGA
CGTAAACGGCCACAAGTTCAGCGTGTCCGGCGAGGGCGAGGGCGATGCCACCTACGGCAAGCTGACCCTG
AAGTTCATCTGCACCACCGGCAAGCTGCCCGTGCCCTGGCCCACCCTCGTGACCACCTTGACCTACGGCG
TGCAGTGCTTCGCCCGCTACCCCGACCACATGAAGCAGCACGACTTCTTCAAGTCCGCCATGCCCGAAGG
CTACGTCCAGGAGCGCACCATCTTCTTCAAGGACGACGGCAACTACAAGACCCGCGCCGAGGTGAAGTTC
GAGGGCGACACCCTGGTGAACCGCATCGAGCTGAAGGGCATCGACTTCAAGGAGGACGGCAACATCCTGG
GGCACAAGCTGGAGTACAACTACAACAGCCACAAGGTCTATATCACCGCCGACAAGCAGAAGAACGGCAT
CAAGGTGAACTTCAAGACCCGCCACAACATCGAGGACGGCAGCGTGCAGCTCGCCGACCACTACCAGCAG
AACACCCCCATCGGCGACGGCCCCGTGCTGCTGCCCGACAACCACTACCTGAGCACCCAGTCCAAGCTGA
GCAAAGACCCCAACGAGAAGCGCGATCACATGGTCCTGCTGGAGTTCGTGACCGCCGCCGGGATCACTCT
CGGCATGGACGAGCTGTACAAGCGAATTGGTGGAGGGGGCGGTTCCGGTGGCGGAGGTTCCCGAATTCGT
CGACGGAGATCTGATATGACACAAATACAATTCCAATCAAAGAAAGGTAAAAGAATGAGCCATCCAATTG
ATTATTACGCTATAGAAGAACACGCAAGAATAATTGAGCAATTATGCTGTTCATCTGAATTTTATTTACA
GCGTATATATTCCACACAGAAAGTATATGATGGTTCTATAGTAACTGAATTTGAAATGGAGGAGTTATCG
TACAACGGATGGTTGGAATATACCATTAGCAACAATCTTATTAGCCTTTGTACAAAACTACGAATTCTCC
AAGACACTAGTGAACATGAGTGGAACCCAGATTACTCACCTGAGAAAGAAGCATTTGAAGAACATGAAAA
TATACTTTTTGTTATAGATGGTCATGTTAAAGATTCTATACGCGAATGCTGCAATAAAATTATTCACGCA
TTAAGTTTTGAGTTAACAAAAAAGACCGGCAAAAATGGAATAAAATATTGGGACGGTTCTATTATTGCTT
CTGGGGTTCAAAACAAAAAAAACTGGAAAATTAAAATAGACCTTTTCCCTTTTTGCCAAAGCATAAAAAG
TTATTTAAGTTTATTAAGAGCGTGAATCGGTACCCTCGAGAAGCTTGCGGCCGCGGGGATCCAGACATGA
TAAGATACATTGATGAGTTTGGACAAACCACAACTAGAATGCAGTGAAAAAAATGCTTTATTTGTGAAAT
TTGTGATGCTATTGCTTTATTTGTAACCATTATAAGCTGCAATAAACAAGTTAACAACAACAATTGCATT
CATTTTATGTTTCAGGTTCAGGGGGAGGTGTGGGAGGTTTTTTCGGATCCTCTAGAGTCGATCTGCAGGC
ATGCTAGCTTGGCGTAATCATGGTCATAGCTGTTTCCTGTGTGAAATTGTTATCCGCTCACAATTCCACA
CAACATACGAGCCGGAAGCATAAAGTGTAAAGCCTGGGGTGCCTAATGAGTGAGCTAACTCACATTAATT
GCGTTGCGCTCACTGCCCGCTTTCCAGTCGGGAAACCTGTCGTGCCAGCTGCATTAATGAATCGGCCAAC
GCGCGGGGAGAGGCGGTTTGCGTATTGGGCGCTCTTCCGCTTCCTCGCTCACTGACTCGCTGCGCTCGGT
CGTTCGGCTGCGGCGAGCGGTATCAGCTCACTCAAAGGCGGTAATACGGTTATCCACAGAATCAGGGGAT
AACGCAGGAAAGAACATGTGAGCAAAAGGCCAGCAAAAGGCCAGGAACCGTAAAAAGGCCGCGTTGCTGG
CGTTTTTCCATAGGCTCCGCCCCCCTGACGAGCATCACAAAAATCGACGCTCAAGTCAGAGGTGGCGAAA
CCCGACAGGACTATAAAGATACCAGGCGTTTCCCCCTGGAAGCTCCCTCGTGCGCTCTCCTGTTCCGACC
CTGCCGCTTACCGGATACCTGTCCGCCTTTCTCCCTTCGGGAAGCGTGGCGCTTTCTCATAGCTCACGCT
GTAGGTATCTCAGTTCGGTGTAGGTCGTTCGCTCCAAGCTGGGCTGTGTGCACGAACCCCCCGTTCAGCC
CGACCGCTGCGCCTTATCCGGTAACTATCGTCTTGAGTCCAACCCGGTAAGACACGACTTATCGCCACTG
GCAGCAGCCACTGGTAACAGGATTAGCAGAGCGAGGTATGTAGGCGGTGCTACAGAGTTCTTGAAGTGGT
GGCCTAACTACGGCTACACTAGAAGAACAGTATTTGGTATCTGCGCTCTGCTGAAGCCAGTTACCTTCGG
AAAAAGAGTTGGTAGCTCTTGATCCGGCAAACAAACCACCGCTGGTAGCGGTGGTTTTTTTGTTTGCAAG
CAGCAGATTACGCGCAGAAAAAAAGGATCTCAAGAAGATCCTTTGATCTTTTCTACGGGGTCTGACGCTC
AGTGGAACGAAAACTCACGTTAAGGGATTTTGGTCATGAGATTATCAAAAAGGATCTTCACCTAGATCCT
TTTAAATTAAAAATGAAGTTTTAAATCAATCTAAAGTATATATGAGTAAACTTGGTCTGACAGTTACCAA
TGCTTAATCAGTGAGGCACCTATCTCAGCGATCTGTCTATTTCGTTCATCCATAGTTGCCTGACTCCCCG
TCGTGTAGATAACTACGATACGGGAGGGCTTACCATCTGGCCCCAGTGCTGCAATGATACCGCGAGACCC
ACGCTCACCGGCTCCAGATTTATCAGCAATAAACCAGCCAGCCGGAAGGGCCGAGCGCAGAAGTGGTCCT
GCAACTTTATCCGCCTCCATCCAGTCTATTAATTGTTGCCGGGAAGCTAGAGTAAGTAGTTCGCCAGTTA
ATAGTTTGCGCAACGTTGTTGCCATTGCTACAGGCATCGTGGTGTCACGCTCGTCGTTTGGTATGGCTTC
ATTCAGCTCCGGTTCCCAACGATCAAGGCGAGTTACATGATCCCCCATGTTGTGCAAAAAAGCGGTTAGC
TCCTTCGGTCCTCCGATCGTTGTCAGAAGTAAGTTGGCCGCAGTGTTATCACTCATGGTTATGGCAGCAC
TGCATAATTCTCTTACTGTCATGCCATCCGTAAGATGCTTTTCTGTGACTGGTGAGTACTCAACCAAGTC
ATTCTGAGAATAGTGTATGCGGCGACCGAGTTGCTCTTGCCCGGCGTCAATACGGGATAATACCGCGCCA
CATAGCAGAACTTTAAAAGTGCTCATCATTGGAAAACGTTCTTCGGGGCGAAAACTCTCAAGGATCTTAC
CGCTGTTGAGATCCAGTTCGATGTAACCCACTCGTGCACCCAACTGATCTTCAGCATCTTTTACTTTCAC
CAGCGTTTCTGGGTGAGCAAAAACAGGAAGGCAAAATGCCGCAAAAAAGGGAATAAGGGCGACACGGAAA
TGTTGAATACTCATACTCTTCCTTTTTCAATATTATTGAAGCATTTATCAGGGTTATTGTCTCATGAGCG
GATACATATTTGAATGTATTTAGAAAAATAAACAAATAGGGGTTCCGCGCACATTTCCCCGAAAAGTGCC
ACCTGACGTCTAAGAAACCATTATTATCATGACATTAACCTATAAAAATAGGCGTATCACGAGGCCCTTT
CGTCTCGCGCGTTTCGGTGATGACGGTGAAAACCTCTGACACATGCAGCTCCCGGAGACGGTCACAGCTT
GTCTGTAAGCGGATGCCGGGAGCAGACAAGCCCGTCAGGGCGCGTCAGCGGGTGTTGGCGGGTGTCGGGG
CTGGCTTAACTATGCGGCATCAGAGCAGATTGTACTGAGAGTGCACCATATGCGGTGTGAAATACCGCAC
AGATGCGTAAGGAGAAAATACCGCATCAGGCGCCATTCGCCATTCAGGCTGCGCAACTGTTGGGAAGGGC
GATCGGTGCGGGCCTCTTCGCTATTACGCCAGCTGGCGAAAGGGGGATGTGCTGCAAGGCGATTAAGTTG
GGTAACGCCAGGGTTTTCCCAGTCACGACGTT
Features (pLannotate 1.2.2; 16 found; start..end, strand, type, name):
     25..45      -  misc_feature   MCS (fragment): pUC18/19 multiple cloning site
     44..347     +  enhancer       CMV enhancer: human cytomegalovirus immediate early enhancer
    348..551     +  promoter       CMV promoter: human cytomegalovirus (CMV) immediate early promoter
    689..785     +  intron         SV40 intron: modified SV40 intron with splice donor and acceptor sites
    846..1562    +  CDS            mEmerald: mEmerald is a basic (constitutively fluorescent) green fluorescent protein published in 1998, derived from Aequorea victoria. It is reported to be a very rapidly-maturing monomer with moderate acid sensitivity.
   2228..2362    -  polyA_signal   SV40 poly(A) signal: SV40 polyadenylation signal
   2497..2513    -  protein_bind   lac operator: The lac repressor binds to the lac operator to inhibit transcription in E. coli. This inhibition can be relieved by adding lactose or isopropyl-β-D-thiogalactopyranoside (IPTG). lac repressor encoded by lacI
   2521..2551    -  promoter       lac promoter: promoter for the E. coli lac operon
   2566..2587    -  protein_bind   CAP binding site: CAP binding activates transcription in the presence of cAMP. E. coli catabolite activator protein
   2600..2692    -  CDS            lacI (fragment): lac repressor; lacI; The lac repressor binds to the lac operator to inhibit transcription in E. coli. This inhibition can be relieved by adding lactose or isopropyl-β-D-thiogalactopyranoside (IPTG).
   2875..3463    -  rep_origin     ori: high-copy-number ColE1/pMB1/pBR322/pUC origin of replication
   3634..4494    -  CDS            AmpR: β-lactamase; bla; confers resistance to ampicillin, carbenicillin, and related antibiotics
   4495..4599    -  promoter       AmpR promoter: bla
   4694..4729    +  CDS            rop (fragment): Rop protein, which maintains plasmids at low copy number; rop
   4831..4930    +  misc_feature   bom (fragment): basis of mobility region from pBR322
   4936..19      -  CDS            lacZα (fragment) (across the origin): LacZα fragment of β-galactosidase; lacZ fragment
