[The description below was written by a language model from this plasmid's Addgene catalogue record and pLannotate feature annotations shown in this document.]
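Description:
pCMV_mEm_4GS_LF82_787 is a mammalian expression plasmid built on a pCMV backbone that produces an Escherichia coli LF82 open reading frame, LF82_787, as a fusion to the green fluorescent protein mEmerald. It is propagated in E. coli as a high-copy plasmid through a ColE1/pUC-type origin and selected with ampicillin through the β-lactamase gene and its own promoter. The remaining bacterial annotations (lac promoter and operator, CAP site, and fragments of lacI, lacZα, rop, bom and a pUC polylinker) are remnants of the cloning-vector ancestry rather than functional parts of the payload. No mammalian selection marker is annotated, which suits transient transfection.

The expression cassette begins with the human cytomegalovirus immediate-early enhancer and promoter, followed by a modified SV40 intron with splice donor and acceptor sites, an element commonly included to improve mRNA processing and expression. The mEmerald coding sequence comes next and sits at the N terminus of the fusion. The 570 bp LF82_787 insert was introduced downstream by ligation-independent cloning. It is not separately annotated in the feature table, but it fits the unannotated gap between mEmerald and the SV40 polyadenylation signal that closes the cassette. The "4GS" in the name suggests a glycine-serine linker between the tag and the bacterial protein, although the record does not describe it explicitly.

According to the associated publication title, the construct belongs to a collection used in a multi-phenotypic imaging screen, in which candidate bacterial effectors were expressed exogenously in HeLa cells. The fluorescent tag allows transfected cells and the protein's subcellular localisation to be visualised. The function of LF82_787 itself is not stated.
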