Addgene plasmid #100387: pCMV_mEm_4GS_LF82_787
Purpose: Mammalian expression of E. coli LF82_787 CDS fused to mEmerald
Depositing lab: Alan Huett. Depositing organization: University of Nottingham. Publication: A multi-phenotypic imaging screen to identify bacterial effectors by exogenous expression in a HeLa cell line. Collins A, Huett A. Sci Data. 2018 May 15;5:180081. doi: 10.1038/sdata.2018.81. PubMed 29762554.
Backbone
  Vector backbone: pCMV
  Backbone size w/o insert (bp): 4502
  Vector type: Mammalian Expression
Growth in bacteria
  Bacterial resistance: Ampicillin, 100 μg/mL
  Growth temperature: 37°C
  Growth strain: XL1 Blue
  Copy number: High Copy
Gene/Insert
  Gene/Insert name: LF82_787
  Insert size (bp): 570
  Promoter: CMV
  Tag / fusion protein: mEmerald (N terminal on backbone)
  Cloning method: Ligation Independent Cloning
  Sequencing primers: 5′ ACTTCTGCTCTAAAAGCTGCGG; 3′ CACTGCATTCTAGTTGTGGTTTGTC
Terms and licenses: Academic/Nonprofit Terms; Industry Terms: Not Available to Industry
How to cite: pCMV_mEm_4GS_LF82_787 was a gift from Alan Huett (Addgene plasmid # 100387 ; http://n2t.net/addgene:100387 ; RRID:Addgene_100387)
